Addgene plasmid #211881: pGS396_myc-2xGCN4-T2A-BSD Lenti
Purpose: 2xGCN4pep transgene expression
Depositing lab: Iain Cheeseman. Depositing organization: Whitehead Institute for Biomedical Research.
Backbone
  Vector backbone: pLenti
  Vector type: Lentiviral
  Selectable markers: Blasticidin
Growth in bacteria
  Bacterial resistance: Ampicillin, 100 μg/mL
  Growth temperature: 37°C
  Growth strain: NEB Stable
  Copy number: High Copy
Gene/Insert
  Gene/Insert name: 2xGCN4pep
  Species: Synthetic
  Mutation: N/A
  Cloning method: Restriction Enzyme; 5′ cloning site Unknown (unknown if destroyed)
Terms and licenses: Academic/Nonprofit Terms; Industry Terms: Not Available to Industry
How to cite: pGS396_myc-2xGCN4-T2A-BSD Lenti was a gift from Iain Cheeseman (Addgene plasmid # 211881 ; http://n2t.net/addgene:211881 ; RRID:Addgene_211881)
