[The description below was written by a language model from this plasmid's Addgene catalogue record and pLannotate feature annotations shown in this document.]
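Description:
pGS396_myc-2xGCN4-T2A-BSD Lenti is a third-generation-style, self-inactivating HIV-1 lentiviral transfer plasmid built on a pLenti backbone for expressing a synthetic peptide containing two copies of a GCN4 epitope in mammalian cells. It is propagated in E. coli as a high-copy plasmid through a ColE1/pUC-type origin with ampicillin selection (AmpR, β-lactamase). The backbone also retains an f1 origin, an SV40 origin and poly(A) signal, and remnants of lac and phage promoter elements. The viral genome is transcribed from an RSV promoter fused to a truncated 5' LTR. It carries the Ψ packaging signal with a gag fragment, the RRE for Rev-dependent nuclear export, a cPPT/CTS, a WPRE to enhance transcript expression, and a ΔU3 3' LTR that inactivates LTR promoter activity after integration. A residual U6 promoter fragment is also annotated upstream of the cPPT, with no associated guide or hairpin cassette recorded.

The payload is driven by the EF-1α core promoter. According to the plasmid name, it is a single open reading frame encoding a myc tag, the 2xGCN4 peptide, a T2A self-cleaving peptide and blasticidin S deaminase (BSD), so that the tagged peptide and the blasticidin resistance marker are made from one transcript as separate proteins. The automated annotation detects a GCN4 fragment and BSD, but it does not label the myc tag or T2A. It does call an S-Tag and a short capTEV fragment just upstream of GCN4, which may be additional tag or linker sequence or partial matches. The stated purpose is 2xGCN4pep transgene expression, with blasticidin selection of transduced cells. GCN4 peptide repeats are commonly used as binding sites for a cognate single-chain antibody, as in SunTag-type recruitment, but the record does not specify the downstream application.
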