Features (pLannotate 1.2.2; 30 found; start..end, strand, type, name):
     96..117     +  protein_bind   CAP binding site: CAP binding activates transcription in the presence of cAMP. E. coli catabolite activator protein
    132..162     +  promoter       lac promoter: promoter for the E. coli lac operon
    170..186     +  protein_bind   lac operator: The lac repressor binds to the lac operator to inhibit transcription in E. coli. This inhibition can be relieved by adding lactose or isopropyl-β-D-thiogalactopyranoside (IPTG). lac repressor encoded by lacI
    231..249     +  promoter       T3 promoter: promoter for bacteriophage T3 RNA polymerase
    277..503     +  promoter       RSV promoter: Rous sarcoma virus enhancer/promoter
    504..684     +  LTR            5' LTR (truncated): truncated 5' long terminal repeat (LTR) from HIV-1
    731..856     +  misc_feature   HIV-1 Ψ: packaging signal of human immunodeficiency virus type 1
    840..1178    +  CDS            HIV-1 gag (fragment): gag protein from human immunodeficiency virus 1; gag
   1353..1586    +  misc_feature   RRE: The Rev response element (RRE) of HIV-1 allows for Rev-dependent mRNA export from the nucleus to the cytoplasm.
   1963..1989    +  CDS            Rev (fragment): human immunodeficiency virus 1 (HIV-1) Rev protein; rev; enhances nuclear export of unspliced and incompletely spliced viral mRNAs
   1993..2173    +  promoter       U6 promoter (fragment): RNA polymerase III promoter for human U6 snRNA
   2214..2331    +  misc_feature   cPPT/CTS: central polypurine tract and central termination sequence of HIV-1
   2403..2614    +  promoter       EF-1α core promoter: core promoter for human elongation factor EF-1α
   2696..2714    +  misc_feature   MCS (fragment): pBluescript multiple cloning site
   2715..2734    +  CDS            capTEV™ (fragment): composite tag for in vivo biotinylation, TEV protease cleavage, and 6xHis tagging
   2748..2792    +  CDS            S-Tag: affinity and epitope tag derived from pancreatic ribonuclease A
   2829..2894    +  CDS            GCN4 (fragment): GCN4_YEAST - Also known as AAS101 From Saccharomyces cerevisiae (strain ATCC 204508 / S288c) (Baker's yeast).
   3054..3452    +  CDS            BSD: blasticidin S deaminase; Aspergillus terreus BSD; confers resistance to blasticidin
   3498..4086    +  misc_feature   WPRE: woodchuck hepatitis virus posttranscriptional regulatory element
   4137..4156    +  misc_feature   cPPT/CTS (fragment): central polypurine tract and central termination sequence of HIV-1
   4158..4391    +  LTR            3' LTR (ΔU3): self-inactivating 3' long terminal repeat (LTR) from HIV-1
   4469..4590    +  polyA_signal   SV40 poly(A) signal: SV40 polyadenylation signal
   4630..4765    +  rep_origin     SV40 ori: SV40 origin of replication
   4786..4804    -  promoter       T7 promoter: promoter for bacteriophage T7 RNA polymerase
   4812..4967    +  CDS            lacZα (fragment): LacZα fragment of β-galactosidase; lacZ fragment
   4972..5400    +  rep_origin     f1 ori (sequence partly withheld): f1 bacteriophage origin of replication; arrow indicates direction of (+) strand synthesis
   5453..5557    +  promoter       AmpR promoter: bla
   5558..6418    +  CDS            AmpR: β-lactamase; bla; confers resistance to ampicillin, carbenicillin, and related antibiotics
   6589..7177    +  rep_origin     ori: high-copy-number ColE1/pMB1/pBR322/pUC origin of replication
   7360..83      +  CDS            lacI (fragment) (across the origin): lac repressor; lacI; The lac repressor binds to the lac operator to inhibit transcription in E. coli. This inhibition can be relieved by adding lactose or isopropyl-β-D-thiogalactopyranoside (IPTG).
>Addgene plasmid #211881 | pGS396_myc-2xGCN4-T2A-BSD Lenti | addgene full sequence | sequence record 424753 | Addgene NGS Result
CGCAAACCGCCTCTCCCCGCGCGTTGGCCGATTCATTAATGCAGCTGGCACGACAGGTTTCCCGACTGGA
AAGCGGGCAGTGAGCGCAACGCAATTAATGTGAGTTAGCTCACTCATTAGGCACCCCAGGCTTTACACTT
TATGCTTCCGGCTCGTATGTTGTGTGGAATTGTGAGCGGATAACAATTTCACACAGGAAACAGCTATGAC
CATGATTACGCCAAGCGCGCAATTAACCCTCACTAAAGGGAACAAAAGCTGGAGCTGCAAGCTTAATGTA
GTCTTATGCAATACTCTTGTAGTCTTGCAACATGGTAACGATGAGTTAGCAACATGCCTTACAAGGAGAG
AAAAAGCACCGTGCATGCCGATTGGTGGAAGTAAGGTGGTACGATCGTGCCTTATTAGGAAGGCAACAGA
CGGGTCTGACATGGATTGGACGAACCACTGAATTGCCGCATTGCAGAGATATTGTATTTAAGTGCCTAGC
TCGATACATAAACGGGTCTCTCTGGTTAGACCAGATCTGAGCCTGGGAGCTCTCTGGCTAACTAGGGAAC
CCACTGCTTAAGCCTCAATAAAGCTTGCCTTGAGTGCTTCAAGTAGTGTGTGCCCGTCTGTTGTGTGACT
CTGGTAACTAGAGATCCCTCAGACCCTTTTAGTCAGTGTGGAAAATCTCTAGCAGTGGCGCCCGAACAGG
GACTTGAAAGCGAAAGGGAAACCAGAGGAGCTCTCTCGACGCAGGACTCGGCTTGCTGAAGCGCGCACGG
CAAGAGGCGAGGGGCGGCGACTGGTGAGTACGCCAAAAATTTTGACTAGCGGAGGCTAGAAGGAGAGAGA
TGGGTGCGAGAGCGTCAGTATTAAGCGGGGGAGAATTAGATCGCGATGGGAAAAAATTCGGTTAAGGCCA
GGGGGAAAGAAAAAATATAAATTAAAACATATAGTATGGGCAAGCAGGGAGCTAGAACGATTCGCAGTTA
ATCCTGGCCTGTTAGAAACATCAGAAGGCTGTAGACAAATACTGGGACAGCTACAACCATCCCTTCAGAC
AGGATCAGAAGAACTTAGATCATTATATAATACAGTAGCAACCCTCTATTGTGTGCATCAAAGGATAGAG
ATAAAAGACACCAAGGAAGCTTTAGACAAGATAGAGGAAGAGCAAAACAAAAGTAAGACCACCGCACAGC
AAGCGGCCGGCCGCTGATCTTCAGACCTGGAGGAGGAGATATGAGGGACAATTGGAGAAGTGAATTATAT
AAATATAAAGTAGTAAAAATTGAACCATTAGGAGTAGCACCCACCAAGGCAAAGAGAAGAGTGGTGCAGA
GAGAAAAAAGAGCAGTGGGAATAGGAGCTTTGTTCCTTGGGTTCTTGGGAGCAGCAGGAAGCACTATGGG
CGCAGCGTCAATGACGCTGACGGTACAGGCCAGACAATTATTGTCTGGTATAGTGCAGCAGCAGAACAAT
TTGCTGAGGGCTATTGAGGCGCAACAGCATCTGTTGCAACTCACAGTCTGGGGCATCAAGCAGCTCCAGG
CAAGAATCCTGGCTGTGGAAAGATACCTAAAGGATCAACAGCTCCTGGGGATTTGGGGTTGCTCTGGAAA
ACTCATTTGCACCACTGCTGTGCCTTGGAATGCTAGTTGGAGTAATAAATCTCTGGAACAGATTTGGAAT
CACACGACCTGGATGGAGTGGGACAGAGAAATTAACAATTACACAAGCTTAATACACTCCTTAATTGAAG
AATCGCAAAACCAGCAAGAAAAGAATGAACAAGAATTATTGGAATTAGATAAATGGGCAAGTTTGTGGAA
TTGGTTTAACATAACAAATTGGCTGTGGTATATAAAATTATTCATAATGATAGTAGGAGGCTTGGTAGGT
TTAAGAATAGTTTTTGCTGTACTTTCTATAGTGAATAGAGTTAGGCAGGGATATTCACCATTATCGTTTC
AGACCCACCTCCCAACCCCGAGGGGACCCAGAGAGGGCCTATTTCCCATGATTCCTTCATATTTGCATAT
ACGATACAAGGCTGTTAGAGAGATAATTAGAATTAATTTGACTGTAAACACAAAGATATTAGTACAAAAT
ACGTGACGTAGAAAGTAATAATTTCTTGGGTAGTTTGCAGTTTTAAAATTATGTTTTAAAATGGACTATC
ATAAATTCTAGATCTTGAGACAAATGGCAGTATTCATCCACAATTTTAAAAGAAAAGGGGGGATTGGGGG
GTACAGTGCAGGGGAAAGAATAGTAGACATAATAGCAACAGACATACAAACTAAAGAATTACAAAAACAA
ATTACAAAAATTCAAAATTTTCGGGTTTATTACAGGGACAGCAGAGATCCACTTTGGCGCCGGCTCGTCG
AGTGGCTCCGGTGCCCGTCAGTGGGCAGAGCGCACATCGCCCACAGTCCCCGAGAAGTTGGGGGGAGGGG
TCGGCAATTGAACCGGTGCCTAGAGAAGGTGGCGCGGGGTAAACTGGGAAAGTGATGTCGTGTACTGGCT
CCGCCTTTTTCCCGAGGGTGGGGGAGAACCGTATATAAGTGCAGTAGTCGCCGTGAACGTTCTTTTTCGC
AACGGGTTTGCCGCCAGAACACAGGTGTCGTGACGCGGGATCCGATATCATGGAGCAGAAGCTGATCAGC
GAGGAGGACCTGGGAGGGGATCGGTGGAGCTCCACCGGTGGCGGCCGCTCTAGAGAGAATCTTTATTTTC
AGGGCGCCGCCAAATTCAAAGAAACCGCTGCTGCTAAATTCGAACGCCAGCACATGGACAGCGGAGGTGG
AGGTACTAGTCTCGAGGGTTCTGGAGGATTGTTGCCCAAAAACTACCACTTGGAGAACGAGGTCGCAAGG
TTGAAAAAATTGGTCGGTGAGCGTGGCGGCTCAGGCGGCCTTCTTCCAAAAAATTATCATCTTGAAAATG
AAGTTGCTAGACTTAAAAAACTTGTTGGAGAAAGAGGCGGGAGCGGTGAATTCGAGGGCAGAGGAAGTCT
TCTAACATGCGGTGACGTGGAGGAGAATCCCGGCCCTATCGATATGGCCAAGCCTTTGTCTCAAGAAGAA
TCCACCCTCATTGAAAGAGCAACGGCTACAATCAACAGCATCCCCATCTCTGAAGACTACAGCGTCGCCA
GCGCAGCTCTCTCTAGCGACGGCCGCATCTTCACTGGTGTCAATGTATATCATTTTACTGGGGGACCTTG
TGCAGAACTCGTGGTGCTGGGCACTGCTGCTGCTGCGGCAGCTGGCAACCTGACTTGTATCGTCGCGATC
GGAAATGAGAACAGGGGCATCTTGAGCCCCTGCGGACGGTGCCGACAGGTGCTTCTCGATCTGCATCCTG
GGATCAAAGCCATAGTGAAGGACAGTGATGGACAGCCGACGGCAGTTGGGATTCGTGAATTGCTGCCCTC
TGGTTATGTGTGGGAGGGCTAAGGTACCACTAGTCCCGGGATGCATAGCGCTACGCGTTAAGTCGACAAT
CAACCTCTGGATTACAAAATTTGTGAAAGATTGACTGGTATTCTTAACTATGTTGCTCCTTTTACGCTAT
GTGGATACGCTGCTTTAATGCCTTTGTATCATGCTATTGCTTCCCGTATGGCTTTCATTTTCTCCTCCTT
GTATAAATCCTGGTTGCTGTCTCTTTATGAGGAGTTGTGGCCCGTTGTCAGGCAACGTGGCGTGGTGTGC
ACTGTGTTTGCTGACGCAACCCCCACTGGTTGGGGCATTGCCACCACCTGTCAGCTCCTTTCCGGGACTT
TCGCTTTCCCCCTCCCTATTGCCACGGCGGAACTCATCGCCGCCTGCCTTGCCCGCTGCTGGACAGGGGC
TCGGCTGTTGGGCACTGACAATTCCGTGGTGTTGTCGGGGAAATCATCGTCCTTTCCTTGGCTGCTCGCC
TGTGTTGCCACCTGGATTCTGCGCGGGACGTCCTTCTGCTACGTCCCTTCGGCCCTCAATCCAGCGGACC
TTCCTTCCCGCGGCCTGCTGCCGGCTCTGCGGCCTCTTCCGCGTCTTCGCCTTCGCCCTCAGACGAGTCG
GATCTCCCTTTGGGCCGCCTCCCCGCGTCGACTTTAAGACCAATGACTTACAAGGCAGCTGTAGATCTTA
GCCACTTTTTAAAAGAAAAGGGGGGACTGGAAGGGCTAATTCACTCCCAACGAAGACAAGATCTGCTTTT
TGCTTGTACTGGGTCTCTCTGGTTAGACCAGATCTGAGCCTGGGAGCTCTCTGGCTAACTAGGGAACCCA
CTGCTTAAGCCTCAATAAAGCTTGCCTTGAGTGCTTCAAGTAGTGTGTGCCCGTCTGTTGTGTGACTCTG
GTAACTAGAGATCCCTCAGACCCTTTTAGTCAGTGTGGAAAATCTCTAGCAGTACGTATAGTAGTTCATG
TCATCTTATTATTCAGTATTTATAACTTGCAAAGAAATGAATATCAGAGAGTGAGAGGAACTTGTTTATT
GCAGCTTATAATGGTTACAAATAAAGCAATAGCATCACAAATTTCACAAATAAAGCATTTTTTTCACTGC
ATTCTAGTTGTGGTTTGTCCAAACTCATCAATGTATCTTATCATGTCTGGCTCTAGCTATCCCGCCCCTA
ACTCCGCCCATCCCGCCCCTAACTCCGCCCAGTTCCGCCCATTCTCCGCCCCATGGCTGACTAATTTTTT
TTATTTATGCAGAGGCCGAGGCCGCCTCGGCCTCTGAGCTATTCCAGAAGTAGTGAGGAGGCTTTTTTGG
AGGCCTAGGGACGTACCCAATTCGCCCTATAGTGAGTCGTATTACGCGCGCTCACTGGCCGTCGTTTTAC
AACGTCGTGACTGGGAAAACCCTGGCGTTACCCAACTTAATCGCCTTGCAGCACATCCCCCTTTCGCCAG
CTGGCGTAATAGCGAAGAGGCCCGCACCGATCGCCCTTCCCAACAGTTGCGCAGCCTGAATGGCGAATGG
G
[124 nt withheld, positions 4972-5095]
C
[91 nt withheld, positions 5097-5187]
A
[49 nt withheld, positions 5189-5237]
CCTTTGACGTTGGAGTCCACGTTCTTT
[37 nt withheld, positions 5265-5301]
ACCCTATCTCGGTCTATTCTTTTGATTTATAAGGGATTTTGCCGATTTCGGCCTATTGGTTAAAAAATGA
GCTGATTTAACAAAAATTTAACGCGAATTTTAACAAAATATTAACGCTTACAATTTAGGTGGCACTTTTC
GGGGAAATGTGCGCGGAACCCCTATTTGTTTATTTTTCTAAATACATTCAAATATGTATCCGCTCATGAG
ACAATAACCCTGATAAATGCTTCAATAATATTGAAAAAGGAAGAGTATGAGTATTCAACATTTCCGTGTC
GCCCTTATTCCCTTTTTTGCGGCATTTTGCCTTCCTGTTTTTGCTCACCCAGAAACGCTGGTGAAAGTAA
AAGATGCTGAAGATCAGTTGGGTGCACGAGTGGGTTACATCGAACTGGATCTCAACAGCGGTAAGATCCT
TGAGAGTTTTCGCCCCGAAGAACGTTTTCCAATGATGAGCACTTTTAAAGTTCTGCTATGTGGCGCGGTA
TTATCCCGTATTGACGCCGGGCAAGAGCAACTCGGTCGCCGCATACACTATTCTCAGAATGACTTGGTTG
AGTACTCACCAGTCACAGAAAAGCATCTTACGGATGGCATGACAGTAAGAGAATTATGCAGTGCTGCCAT
AACCATGAGTGATAACACTGCGGCCAACTTACTTCTGACAACGATCGGAGGACCGAAGGAGCTAACCGCT
TTTTTGCACAACATGGGGGATCATGTAACTCGCCTTGATCGTTGGGAACCGGAGCTGAATGAAGCCATAC
CAAACGACGAGCGTGACACCACGATGCCTGTAGCAATGGCAACAACGTTGCGCAAACTATTAACTGGCGA
ACTACTTACTCTAGCTTCCCGGCAACAATTAATAGACTGGATGGAGGCGGATAAAGTTGCAGGACCACTT
CTGCGCTCGGCCCTTCCGGCTGGCTGGTTTATTGCTGATAAATCTGGAGCCGGTGAGCGTGGGTCTCGCG
GTATCATTGCAGCACTGGGGCCAGATGGTAAGCCCTCCCGTATCGTAGTTATCTACACGACGGGGAGTCA
GGCAACTATGGATGAACGAAATAGACAGATCGCTGAGATAGGTGCCTCACTGATTAAGCATTGGTAACTG
TCAGACCAAGTTTACTCATATATACTTTAGATTGATTTAAAACTTCATTTTTAATTTAAAAGGATCTAGG
TGAAGATCCTTTTTGATAATCTCATGACCAAAATCCCTTAACGTGAGTTTTCGTTCCACTGAGCGTCAGA
CCCCGTAGAAAAGATCAAAGGATCTTCTTGAGATCCTTTTTTTCTGCGCGTAATCTGCTGCTTGCAAACA
AAAAAACCACCGCTACCAGCGGTGGTTTGTTTGCCGGATCAAGAGCTACCAACTCTTTTTCCGAAGGTAA
CTGGCTTCAGCAGAGCGCAGATACCAAATACTGTTCTTCTAGTGTAGCCGTAGTTAGGCCACCACTTCAA
GAACTCTGTAGCACCGCCTACATACCTCGCTCTGCTAATCCTGTTACCAGTGGCTGCTGCCAGTGGCGAT
AAGTCGTGTCTTACCGGGTTGGACTCAAGACGATAGTTACCGGATAAGGCGCAGCGGTCGGGCTGAACGG
GGGGTTCGTGCACACAGCCCAGCTTGGAGCGAACGACCTACACCGAACTGAGATACCTACAGCGTGAGCT
ATGAGAAAGCGCCACGCTTCCCGAAGGGAGAAAGGCGGACAGGTATCCGGTAAGCGGCAGGGTCGGAACA
GGAGAGCGCACGAGGGAGCTTCCAGGGGGAAACGCCTGGTATCTTTATAGTCCTGTCGGGTTTCGCCACC
TCTGACTTGAGCGTCGATTTTTGTGATGCTCGTCAGGGGGGCGGAGCCTATGGAAAAACGCCAGCAACGC
GGCCTTTTTACGGTTCCTGGCCTTTTGCTGGCCTTTTGCTCACATGTTCTTTCCTGCGTTATCCCCTGAT
TCTGTGGATAACCGTATTACCGCCTTTGAGTGAGCTGATACCGCTCGCCGCAGCCGAACGACCGAGCGCA
GCGAGTCAGTGAGCGAGGAAGCGGAAGAGCGCCCAATA
